>Addgene plasmid #250472 | pPR-1_19E_LD5N | addgene full sequence | sequence record 498615 | Addgene NGS Result
GTGAAGACATTGAATTGTTCGATAAGATGCCAGAGAGAGATGTTGTTTCTTGGAACGCAATGATCTCTGG
ATACGCACAGAATGGTAGGATAGATGAAGCACGCGAGTTGTCTTCACGAAGTGGCTCTTCAGTGGACGAA
AGGGCCTCGTGATACGCCTATTTTTATAGGTTAATGTCATGATAATAATGGTTTCTTAGACGTCAGGTGG
CACTTTTCGGGGAAATGTGCGCGGAACCCCTATTTGTTTATTTTTCTAAATACATTCAAATATGTATCCG
CTCATGAGACAATAACCCTGATAAATGCTTCAATAATATTGAAAAAGGAAGAGTATGGCTAAAATGAGAA
TATCACCGGAATTGAAAAAACTGATCGAAAAATACCGCTGCGTAAAAGATACGGAAGGAATGTCTCCTGC
TAAGGTATATAAGCTGGTGGGAGAAAATGAAAACCTATATTTAAAAATGACGGACAGCCGGTATAAAGGG
ACCACCTATGATGTGGAACGGGAAAAGGACATGATGCTATGGCTGGAAGGAAAGCTGCCTGTTCCAAAGG
TCCTGCACTTTGAACGGCATGATGGCTGGAGCAATCTGCTCATGAGTGAGGCCGATGGCGTCCTTTGCTC
GGAAGAGTATGAAGATGAACAAAGCCCTGAAAAGATTATCGAGCTGTATGCGGAGTGCATCAGGCTCTTT
CACTCCATCGACATATCGGATTGTCCCTATACGAATAGCTTAGACAGCCGCTTAGCCGAATTGGATTACT
TACTGAATAACGATCTGGCCGATGTGGATTGCGAAAACTGGGAAGAGGACACTCCATTTAAAGATCCGCG
CGAGCTGTATGATTTTTTAAAGACGGAAAAGCCCGAAGAGGAACTTGTCTTTTCCCACGGCGACCTGGGA
GACAGCAACATCTTTGTGAAAGATGGCAAAGTAAGTGGCTTTATTGATCTTGGGAGAAGCGGCAGGGCGG
ACAAGTGGTATGACATTGCCTTCTGCGTCCGGTCGCTCAGGGAGGATATCGGGGAAGAACAGTATGTCGA
GCTATTTTTTGACTTACTGGGGATCAAGCCTGATTGGGAGAAAATAAAATATTATATTTTACTGGATGAA
TTGTTTTAGCTGTCAGACCAAGTTTACTCATATATACTTTAGATTGATTTAAAACTTCATTTTTAATTTA
AAAGGATCTAGGTGAAGATCCTTTTTGATAATCTCATGACCAAAATCCCTTAACGTGAGTTTTCGTTCCA
CTGAGCGTCAGACCCCGTAGAAAAGATCAAAGGATCTTCTTGAGATCCTTTTTTTCTGCGCGTAATCTGC
TGCTTGCAAACAAAAAAACCACCGCTACCAGCGGTGGTTTGTTTGCCGGATCAAGAGCTACCAACTCTTT
TTCCGAAGGTAACTGGCTTCAGCAGAGCGCAGATACCAAATACTGTTCTTCTAGTGTAGCCGTAGTTAGG
CCACCACTTCAAGAACTCTGTAGCACCGCCTACATACCTCGCTCTGCTAATCCTGTTACCAGTGGCTGCT
GCCAGTGGCGATAAGTCGTGTCTTACCGGGTTGGACTCAAGACGATAGTTACCGGATAAGGCGCAGCGGT
CGGGCTGAACGGGGGGTTCGTGCACACAGCCCAGCTTGGAGCGAACGACCTACACCGAACTGAGATACCT
ACAGCGTGAGCTATGAGAAAGCGCCACGCTTCCCGAAGGGAGAAAGGCGGACAGGTATCCGGTAAGCGGC
AGGGTCGGAACAGGAGAGCGCACGAGGGAGCTTCCAGGGGGAAACGCCTGGTATCTTTATAGTCCTGTCG
GGTTTCGCCACCTCTGACTTGAGCGTCGATTTTTGTGATGCTCGTCAGGGGGGCGGAGCCTATGGAAAAA
CGCCAGCAACGCGGCCTTTTTACGGTTCCTGGCCTTTTGCTGGCCTTTTGCTCACATGTTCTTTCCTGCG
TTATCCCCTGATTCTGTGGATAACCGTATTACCGCCTTTGAGTGAGCTGATACCGCTCGCCGCAGCCGAA
CGACCGAGCGCAGCGAGTCAGTGAGCGAGGAAGCGGAAGAGCGCCCAATACGCAAACCGCCTCTCCCCGC
GCGTTGGCCGATTCATTAATCACTCT
Features (pLannotate 1.2.2; 5 found; start..end, strand, type, name):
    230..334     +  promoter       AmpR promoter: bla
    335..1129    +  CDS            KanR: aminoglycoside phosphotransferase; aphA-3; confers resistance to kanamycin
   1300..1888    +  rep_origin     ori: high-copy-number ColE1/pMB1/pBR322/pUC origin of replication
   2071..2120    +  CDS            lacI (fragment): lac repressor; lacI; The lac repressor binds to the lac operator to inhibit transcription in E. coli. This inhibition can be relieved by adding lactose or isopropyl-β-D-thiogalactopyranoside (IPTG).
   2120..110     +  CDS            PCMP-E9 (fragment) (across the origin): PP201_ARATH - Experimental evidence at transcript level: Swiss-Prot protein existence level 2. From Arabidopsis thaliana (Mouse-ear cress).
