[The description below was written by a language model from this plasmid's Addgene catalogue record and pLannotate feature annotations shown in this document.]
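Description:
pPR-1_19E_LD5N is a small (about 2.1 kb) Golden Gate/MoClo part plasmid built on the pAGM1311 backbone, a synthetic-biology cloning vector used to hold basic modules for hierarchical assembly. It is one of the 42 plasmids in the GRASP library, a toolkit for building synthetic pentatricopeptide repeat (sPPR) RNA-binding proteins. It is maintained in E. coli at high copy through a ColE1/pUC-type origin of replication and is selected with kanamycin. Resistance comes from an aminoglycoside phosphotransferase gene annotated as being driven by the bla (AmpR) promoter. A roughly 50-nt fragment annotated as lacI is also detected next to the insert and is probably a backbone remnant rather than a functional repressor gene.

The payload is the synthetic module 19E_LD5N, described as a building block for sPPR proteins intended for RNA editing. In the feature table it appears only as a short coding fragment spanning the sequence origin, with similarity to an Arabidopsis thaliana E-subclass PPR protein (PCMP-E9), which fits a designed PPR-derived segment. No promoter, tag or terminator is annotated around it, so the plasmid serves as a donor of a coding part and not as an expression construct. The record does not explain the module name, so its position in the array, its motif types and any nucleotide-specifying residues should be taken from the original publication.

In use, GRASP modules are combined by Golden Gate assembly to produce sPPR proteins with 9, 14 or 19 motifs. According to the depositor, these can be directed to any RNA sequence of matching length.
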