Addgene plasmid #250472: pPR-1_19E_LD5N
Purpose: GRASP module to assemble sPPR proteins for RNA editing: module 19E_LD5N
Depositing lab: Ian Small. Depositing organization: University of Western Australia. Publication: GRASP: a modular toolkit for building synthetic pentatricopeptide repeat RNA-binding proteins. Dennis M, Low SY, Viljoen A, Pullakhandam A, Colas des Francs-Small C, Campbell-Clause L, Bond CS, Small I, Kwok van der Giezen FM. Nucleic Acids Res. 2025 Oct 28;53(20):gkaf1169. doi: 10.1093/nar/gkaf1169. PubMed 41224122.
Backbone
  Vector backbone: pAGM1311
  Backbone manufacturer: Sylvestre Marillonnet
  Vector type: Synthetic Biology
Growth in bacteria
  Bacterial resistance: Kanamycin, 50 μg/mL
  Growth temperature: 37°C
  Growth strain: DH5alpha
  Copy number: High Copy
Gene/Insert
  Gene/Insert name: 19E_LD5N
  Species: Synthetic
  Cloning method: Golden Gate
Terms and licenses: Academic/Nonprofit Terms; Industry Terms: Not Available to Industry
Depositor comments: GRASP kit for MoClo assembly of sPPR proteins is a library of 42 plasmids which can be combined to assemble sPPR proteins with 9, 14, or 19 motifs to target any RNA sequence of the same length. See the original publication for more information, and find code for analysis and script for GRASP assembly at https://github.com/farleykvdg/GRASP.
How to cite: pPR-1_19E_LD5N was a gift from Ian Small (Addgene plasmid # 250472 ; http://n2t.net/addgene:250472 ; RRID:Addgene_250472)
