>Addgene plasmid #250472 | pPR-1_19E_LD5N | depositor partial sequence | sequence record 494209 | 19E_LD5N
TGAATTGTTCGATAAGATGCCAGAGAGAGATGTTGTTTCTTGGAACGCAATGATCTCTGGATACGCACAG
AATGGTAGGATAGATGAAGCACG
